Addgene plasmid #119583: pC0.039
Purpose: Level 0 part. Promoter
Depositing lab: Alistair McCormick. Depositing organization: University of Edinburgh. Publication: CyanoGate: A Modular Cloning Suite for Engineering Cyanobacteria Based on the Plant MoClo Syntax. Vasudevan R, Gale GAR, Schiavon AA, Puzorjov A, Malin J, Gillespie MD, Vavitsas K, Zulkower V, Wang B, Howe CJ, Lea-Smith DJ, McCormick AJ. Plant Physiol. 2019 May;180(1):39-55. doi: 10.1104/pp.18.01401. Epub 2019 Feb 28. PubMed 30819783.
Backbone
  Vector backbone: PICH41295
  Backbone size w/o insert (bp): 2247
  Vector type: Synthetic Biology
Growth in bacteria
  Bacterial resistance: Spectinomycin, 50 μg/mL
  Growth temperature: 37°C
  Growth strain: DH5alpha
  Copy number: High Copy
Gene/Insert
  Gene/Insert name: J23109MH
  Species: Synthetic
  Insert size (bp): 88
  Cloning method: Restriction Enzyme; 5′ cloning site BpiI (destroyed during cloning); 3′ cloning site BpiI (destroyed during cloning)
  Sequencing primers: 5′ ttgagtgagctgataccgct; 3′ GTCTCATGAGCGGATACATATTTGAATG
Terms and licenses: Academic/Nonprofit Terms; Industry Terms: Not Available to Industry
Depositor comments: Please visit https://www.biorxiv.org/content/10.1101/426700v1 for bioRxiv preprint.
How to cite: pC0.039 was a gift from Alistair McCormick (Addgene plasmid # 119583 ; http://n2t.net/addgene:119583 ; RRID:Addgene_119583)
