[The description below was written by a language model from this plasmid's Addgene catalogue record and pLannotate feature annotations shown in this document.]
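Description:
pC0.039 is a Level 0 promoter part from the CyanoGate modular cloning suite, a Golden Gate toolkit that extends the plant MoClo syntax to cyanobacterial engineering. It is built in the small PICH41295 Level 0 acceptor backbone (about 2.2 kb; the sequenced plasmid is 2,341 nt) and is maintained in E. coli as a high-copy plasmid through a ColE1/pUC-type origin. Selection is by spectinomycin, conferred by an aadA aminoglycoside adenylyltransferase gene. The short integrase and gentamicin acetyltransferase fragments annotated just upstream of aadA are most likely non-functional remnants of the integron-derived cassette from which the marker was taken, and an AmpR (bla) promoter is annotated upstream of this region.

The payload is an 88 bp synthetic insert named J23109MH. The name suggests a derivative of the J23109 member of the Anderson constitutive promoter series, although the record does not explain the "MH" suffix. Consistent with this, the feature table detects a partial match to the related J23119 consensus promoter. A lac operator lies shortly downstream of it and a small lacI fragment lies a little upstream. Whether these belong to the part or to flanking backbone sequence, and whether the operator gives functional repressor control, is not stated. The insert was cloned using BpiI sites that were destroyed in the process, as is standard for MoClo Level 0 construction. Such parts are typically released with a second Type IIS enzyme for ordered assembly with coding sequence and terminator parts into Level 1 transcription units. The plasmid therefore serves as a storage and donor vector for a promoter used to build expression cassettes for cyanobacteria, and carries no expressed gene of interest of its own.
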