Features (pLannotate 1.2.2; 8 found; start..end, strand, type, name):
    110..214     +  promoter       AmpR promoter: bla
    205..285     -  CDS            int (fragment): INT2_ECOLX - Protein inferred from homology: Swiss-Prot protein existence level 3. Putative integrase believed to be involved in the insertion of antibiotic resistance genes into plasmids and transposons. From Escherichia coli.
    373..429     +  CDS            GmR (fragment): gentamycin acetyltransferase; aacC1; confers resistance to gentamycin
    436..1224    +  CDS            aadA: S3AD_ECOLX - Experimental evidence at protein level: Swiss-Prot protein existence level 1. Mediates bacterial resistance to the antibiotics streptomycin and spectinomycin. From Escherichia coli.
   1398..1986    +  rep_origin     ori: high-copy-number ColE1/pMB1/pBR322/pUC origin of replication
   2169..2218    +  CDS            lacI (fragment): lac repressor; lacI; The lac repressor binds to the lac operator to inhibit transcription in E. coli. This inhibition can be relieved by adding lactose or isopropyl-β-D-thiogalactopyranoside (IPTG).
   2241..2260    +  promoter       J23119(SpeI) promoter (fragment): bacterial promoter (Registry of Standard Biological Parts BBa J23119) modified to end with an SpeI site
   2275..2291    +  protein_bind   lac operator: The lac repressor binds to the lac operator to inhibit transcription in E. coli. This inhibition can be relieved by adding lactose or isopropyl-β-D-thiogalactopyranoside (IPTG). lac repressor encoded by lacI
>Addgene plasmid #119583 | pC0.039 | addgene full sequence | sequence record 234209 | Addgene NGS Result
GTGGCTCTTCAGTGGACGAAAGGGCCTCGTGATACGCCTATTTTTATAGGTTAATGTCATGATAATAATG
GTTTCTTAGACGTCAGGTGGCACTTTTCGGGGAAATGTGCGCGGAACCCCTATTTGTTTATTTTTCTAAA
TACATTCAAATATGTATCCGCTCATGAGACAATAACCCTGATAAATGCTTCAATAATATTGAAAAAGGAA
GAGTATGCGCTCACGCAACTGGTCCAGAACCTTGACCGAACGCAGCGGTGGTAACGGCGCAGTGGCGGTT
TTCATGGCTTGTTATGACTGTTTTTTTTTGGGGTACAGTCTATGCCTCGGGCATCCAAGCAGCAAGCGCG
TTACGCCGTGGGTCGATGTTTGATGTTATGGAGCAGCAACGATGTTACGCAGCAGGGCAGTCGCCCTAAA
ACAAAGTTAAACATCATGAGGGAAGCGGTGATCGCCGAAGTATCGACTCAACTATCAGAGGTAGTTGGCG
TCATCGAGCGCCATCTCGAACCGACGTTGCTGGCCGTACATTTGTACGGCTCCGCAGTGGATGGCGGCCT
GAAGCCACACAGCGATATTGATTTGCTGGTTACGGTGACCGTAAGGCTTGATGAAACAACGCGGCGAGCT
TTGATCAACGACCTTTTGGAAACTTCGGCTTCCCCTGGAGAGAGCGAGATTCTCCGCGCTGTAGAAGTCA
CCATTGTTGTGCACGACGACATCATTCCGTGGCGTTATCCAGCTAAGCGCGAACTGCAATTTGGAGAATG
GCAGCGCAATGACATTCTTGCAGGTATCTTCGAGCCAGCCACGATCGACATTGATCTGGCTATCTTGCTG
ACAAAAGCAAGAGAACATAGCGTTGCCTTGGTAGGTCCAGCGGCGGAGGAACTCTTTGATCCGGTTCCTG
AACAGGATCTATTTGAGGCGCTAAATGAAACCTTAACGCTATGGAACTCGCCGCCCGACTGGGCTGGCGA
TGAGCGAAATGTAGTGCTTACGTTGTCCCGCATTTGGTACAGCGCAGTAACCGGCAAAATCGCGCCGAAG
GATGTCGCTGCCGACTGGGCAATGGAGCGCCTGCCGGCCCAGTATCAGCCCGTCATACTTGAAGCTAGAC
AGGCTTATCTTGGACAAGAAGAAGATCGCTTGGCCTCGCGCGCAGATCAGTTGGAAGAATTTGTCCATTA
CGTAAAAGGCGAGATCACCAAGGTAGTCGGCAAATAACTGTCAGACCAAGTTTACTCATATATACTTTAG
ATTGATTTAAAACTTCATTTTTAATTTAAAAGGATCTAGGTGAAGATCCTTTTTGATAATCTCATGACCA
AAATCCCTTAACGTGAGTTTTCGTTCCACTGAGCGTCAGACCCCGTAGAAAAGATCAAAGGATCTTCTTG
AGATCCTTTTTTTCTGCGCGTAATCTGCTGCTTGCAAACAAAAAAACCACCGCTACCAGCGGTGGTTTGT
TTGCCGGATCAAGAGCTACCAACTCTTTTTCCGAAGGTAACTGGCTTCAGCAGAGCGCAGATACCAAATA
CTGTTCTTCTAGTGTAGCCGTAGTTAGGCCACCACTTCAAGAACTCTGTAGCACCGCCTACATACCTCGC
TCTGCTAATCCTGTTACCAGTGGCTGCTGCCAGTGGCGATAAGTCGTGTCTTACCGGGTTGGACTCAAGA
CGATAGTTACCGGATAAGGCGCAGCGGTCGGGCTGAACGGGGGGTTCGTGCACACAGCCCAGCTTGGAGC
GAACGACCTACACCGAACTGAGATACCTACAGCGTGAGCTATGAGAAAGCGCCACGCTTCCCGAAGGGAG
AAAGGCGGACAGGTATCCGGTAAGCGGCAGGGTCGGAACAGGAGAGCGCACGAGGGAGCTTCCAGGGGGA
AACGCCTGGTATCTTTATAGTCCTGTCGGGTTTCGCCACCTCTGACTTGAGCGTCGATTTTTGTGATGCT
CGTCAGGGGGGCGGAGCCTATGGAAAAACGCCAGCAACGCGGCCTTTTTACGGTTCCTGGCCTTTTGCTG
GCCTTTTGCTCACATGTTCTTTCCTGCGTTATCCCCTGATTCTGTGGATAACCGTATTACCGCCTTTGAG
TGAGCTGATACCGCTCGCCGCAGCCGAACGACCGAGCGCAGCGAGTCAGTGAGCGAGGAAGCGGAAGAGC
GCCCAATACGCAAACCGCCTCTCCCCGCGCGTTGGCCGATTCATTAATCACTCTGTGGTCTCAGGAGTTT
ACAGCTAGCTCAGTCCTAGGGACTGTGCTAGCTATTGTGAGCGGATAACAATTTCACACATACTAGAGAA
AGAGGAGAAATACTAAATGTGAGACCACGAA
