>Addgene plasmid #119583 | pC0.039 | depositor partial sequence | sequence record 226061 | J23109MH
TTTACAGCTAGCTCAGTCCTAGGGACTGTGCTAGCTATTGTGAGCGGATAACAATTTCACACATACTAGA
GAAAGAGGAGAAATACTA
